>Addgene plasmid #147315 | pnEA-NpM-HsTOB1_Q | depositor full sequence | sequence record 289762 | Full Sequence
TTCTTGAAGACGAAAGGGCCTCGTGATACGCCTATTTTTATAGGTTAATGTCATGATAATAATGGTTTCT
TAGACGTCAGGTGGCACTTTTCGGGGAAATGTGCGCGGAACCCCTATTTGTTTATTTTTCTAAATACATT
CAAATATGTATCCGCTCATGAGACAATAACCCTGATAAATGCTTCAATAATATTGAAAAAGGAAGAGTAT
GAGTATTCAACATTTCCGTGTCGCCCTTATTCCCTTTTTTGCGGCATTTTGCCTTCCTGTTTTTGCTCAC
CCAGAAACGCTGGTGAAAGTAAAAGATGCTGAAGATCAGTTGGGTGCACGAGTGGGTTACATCGAACTGG
ATCTCAACAGCGGTAAGATCCTTGAGAGTTTTCGCCCCGAAGAACGTTTTCCAATGATGAGCACTTTTAA
AGTTCTGCTATGTGGCGCGGTATTATCCCGTGTTGACGCCGGGCAAGAGCAACTCGGTCGCCGCATACAC
TATTCTCAGAATGACTTGGTTGAGTACTCACCAGTCACAGAAAAGCATCTTACGGATGGCATGACAGTAA
GAGAATTATGCAGTGCTGCCATAACCATGAGTGATAACACTGCGGCCAACTTACTTCTGACAACGATCGG
AGGACCGAAGGAGCTAACCGCTTTTTTGCACAACATGGGGGATCATGTAACTCGCCTTGATCGTTGGGAA
CCGGAGCTGAATGAAGCCATACCAAACGACGAGCGTGACACCACGATGCCTGCAGCAATGGCAACAACGT
TGCGCAAACTATTAACTGGCGAACTACTTACTCTAGCTTCCCGGCAACAATTAATAGACTGGATGGAGGC
GGATAAAGTTGCAGGACCACTTCTGCGCTCGGCCCTTCCGGCTGGCTGGTTTATTGCTGATAAATCTGGA
GCCGGTGAGCGTGGGTCTCGCGGTATCATTGCAGCACTGGGGCCAGATGGTAAGCCCTCCCGTATCGTAG
TTATCTACACGACGGGGAGTCAGGCAACTATGGATGAACGAAATAGACAGATCGCTGAGATAGGTGCCTC
ACTGATTAAGCATTGGTAACTGTCAGACCAAGTTTACTCATATATACTTTAGATTGATTTAAAACTTCAT
TTTTAATTTAAAAGGATCTAGGTGAAGATCCTTTTTGATAATCTCATGACCAAAATCCCTTAACGTGAGT
TTTCGTTCCACTGAGCGTCAGACCCCGTAGAAAAGATCAAAGGATCTTCTTGAGATCCTTTTTTTCTGCG
CGTAATCTGCTGCTTGCAAACAAAAAAACCACCGCTACCAGCGGTGGTTTGTTTGCCGGATCAAGAGCTA
CCAACTCTTTTTCCGAAGGTAACTGGCTTCAGCAGAGCGCAGATACCAAATACTGTCCTTCTAGTGTAGC
CGTAGTTAGGCCACCACTTCAAGAACTCTGTAGCACCGCCTACATACCTCGCTCTGCTAATCCTGTTACC
AGTGGCTGCTGCCAGTGGCGATAAGTCGTGTCTTACCGGGTTGGACTCAAGACGATAGTTACCGGATAAG
GCGCAGCGGTCGGGCTGAACGGGGGGTTCGTGCACACAGCCCAGCTTGGAGCGAACGACCTACACCGAAC
TGAGATACCTACAGCGTGAGCTATGAGAAAGCGCCACGCTTCCCGAAGGGAGAAAGGCGGACAGGTATCC
GGTAAGCGGCAGGGTCGGAACAGGAGAGCGCACGAGGGAGCTTCCAGGGGGAAACGCCTGGTATCTTTAT
AGTCCTGTCGGGTTTCGCCACCTCTGACTTGAGCGTCGATTTTTGTGATGCTCGTCAGGGGGGCGGAGCC
TATGGAAAAACGCCAGCAACGCGGCCTTTTTACGGTTCCTGGCCTTTTGCTGGCCTTTTGCTCACATGTT
CTTTCCTGCGTTATCCCCTGATTCTGTGGATAACCGTATTACCGCCTTTGAGTGAGCTGATACCGCTCGC
CGCAGCCGAACGACCGAGCGCAGCGAGTCAGTGAGCGAGGAAGCGGAAGAGCGCCTGATGCGGTATTTTC
TCCTTACGCATCTGTGCGGTATTTCACACCGCATATATGGTGCACTCTCAGTACAATCTGCTCTGATGCC
GCATAGTTAAGCCAGTATACACTCCGCTATCGCTACGTGACTGGGTCATGGCTGCGCCCCGACACCCGCC
AACACCCGCTGACGCGCCCTGACGGGCTTGTCTGCTCCCGGCATCCGCTTACAGACAAGCTGTGACCGTC
TCCGGGAGCTGCATGTGTCAGAGGTTTTCACCGTCATCACCGAAACGCGCGAGGCAGCTGCGGTAAAGCT
CATCAGCGTGGTCGTGAAGCGATTCACAGATGTCTGCCTGTTCATCCGCGTCCAGCTCGTTGAGTTTCTC
CAGAAGCGTTAATGTCTGGCTTCTGATAAAGCGGGCCATGTTAAGGGCGGTTTTTTCCTGTTTGGTCACT
GATGCCTCCGTGTAAGGGGGATTTCTGTTCATGGGGGTAATGATACCGATGAAACGAGAGAGGATGCTCA
CGATACGGGTTACTGATGATGAACATGCCCGGTTACTGGAACGTTGTGAGGGTAAACAACTGGCGGTATG
GATGCGGCGGGACCAGAGAAAAATCACTCAGGGTCAATGCCAGCGCTTCGTTAATACAGATGTAGGTGTT
CCACAGGGTAGCCAGCAGCATCCTGCGATGCAGATCCGGAACATAATGGTGCAGGGCGCTGACTTCCGCG
TTTCCAGACTTTACGAAACACGGAAACCGAAGACCATTCATGTTGTTGCTCAGGTCGCAGACGTTTTGCA
GCAGCAGTCGCTTCACGTTCGCTCGCGTATCGGTGATTCATTCTGCTAACCAGTAAGGCAACCCCGCCAG
CCTAGCCGGGTCCTCAACGACAGGAGCACGATCATGCGCACCCGTGGCCAGGACCCAACGCTGCCCGAGA
TGCGCCGCGTGCGGCTGCTGGAGATGGCGGACGCGATGGATATGTTCTGCCAAGGGTTGGTTTGCGCATT
CACAGTTCTCCGCAAGAATTGATTGGCTCCAATTCTTGGAGTGGTGAATCCGTTAGCGAGGTGCCGCCGG
CTTCCATTCAGGTCGAGGTGGCCCGGCTCCATGCACCGCGACGCAACGCGGGGAGGCAGACAAGGTATAG
GGCGGCGCCTACAATCCATGCCAACCCGTTCCATGTGCTCGCCGAGGCGGCATAAATCGCCGTGACGATC
AGCGGTCCAGTGATCGAAGTTAGGCTGGTAAGAGCCGCGAGCGATCCTTGAAGCTGTCCCTGATGGTCGT
CATCTACCTGCCTGGACAGCATGGCCTGCAACGCGGGCATCCCGATGCCGCCGGAAGCGAGAAGAATCAT
AATGGGGAAGGCCATCCAGCCTCGCGTCGCGAACGCCAGCAAGACGTAGCCCAGCGCGTCGGCCGCCATG
CCGGCGATAATGGCCTGCTTCTCGCCGAAACGTTTGGTGGCGGGACCAGTGACGAAGGCTTGAGCGAGGG
CGTGCAAGATTCCGAATACCGCAAGCGACAGGCCGATCATCGTCGCGCTCCAGCGAAAGCGGTCCTCGCC
GAAAATGACCCAGAGCGCTGCCGGCACCTGTCCTACGAGTTGCATGATAAAGAAGACAGTCATAAGTGCG
GCGACGATAGTCATGCCCCGCGCCCACCGGAAGGAGCTGACTGGGTTGAAGGCTCTCAAGGGCATCGGTC
GAGATCCCGGTGCCTAATGAGTGAGCTAACTTACATTAATTGCGTTGCGCTCACTGCCCGCTTTCCAGTC
GGGAAACCTGTCGTGCCAGCTGCATTAATGAATCGGCCAACGCGCGGGGAGAGGCGGTTTGCGTATTGGG
CGCCAGGGTGGTTTTTCTTTTCACCAGTGAGACGGGCAACAGCTGATTGCCCTTCACCGCCTGGCCCTGA
GAGAGTTGCAGCAAGCGGTCCACGCTGGTTTGCCCCAGCAGGCGAAAATCCTGTTTGATGGTGGTTAACG
GCGGGATATAACATGAGCTGTCTTCGGTATCGTCGTATCCCACTACCGAGATATCCGCACCAACGCGCAG
CCCGGACTCGGTAATGGCGCGCATTGCGCCCAGCGCCATCTGATCGTTGGCAACCAGCATCGCAGTGGGA
ACGATGCCCTCATTCAGCATTTGCATGGTTTGTTGAAAACCGGACATGGCACTCCAGTCGCCTTCCCGTT
CCGCTATCGGCTGAATTTGATTGCGAGTGAGATATTTATGCCAGCCAGCCAGACGCAGACGCGCCGAGAC
AGAACTTAATGGGCCCGCTAACAGCGCGATTTGCTGGTGACCCAATGCGACCAGATGCTCCACGCCCAGT
CGCGTACCGTCTTCATGGGAGAAAATAATACTGTTGATGGGTGTCTGGTCAGAGACATCAAGAAATAACG
CCGGAACATTAGTGCAGGCAGCTTCCACAGCAATGGCATCCTGGTCATCCAGCGGATAGTTAATGATCAG
CCCACTGACGCGTTGCGCGAGAAGATTGTGCACCGCCGCTTTACAGGCTTCGACGCCGCTTCGTTCTACC
ATCGACACCACCACGCTGGCACCCAGTTGATCGGCGCGAGATTTAATCGCCGCGACAATTTGCGACGGCG
CGTGCAGGGCCAGACTGGAGGTGGCAACGCCAATCAGCAACGACTGTTTGCCCGCCAGTTGTTGTGCCAC
GCGGTTGGGAATGTAATTCAGCTCCGCCATCGCCGCTTCCACTTTTTCCCGCGTTTTCGCAGAAACGTGG
CTGGCCTGGTTCACCACGCGGGAAACGGTCTGATAAGAGACACCGGCATACTCTGCGACATCGTATAACG
TTACTGGTTTCACATTCACCACCCTGAATTGACTCTCTTCCGGGCGCTATCATGCCATACCGCGAAAGGT
TTTGCGCCATTCGATGGTGTCCGGGATCTCGACGCTCTCCCTTATGCGACTCCTGCATTAGGAAGCAGCC
CAGTAGTAGGTTGAGGCCGTTGAGCACCGCCGCCGCAAGGAATGGTGCATGCAAGGAGATGGCGCCCAAC
AGTCCCCCGGCCACGGGGCCTGCCACCATACCCACGCCGAAACAAGCGCTCATGAGCCCGAAGTGGCGAG
CCCGATCTTCCCCATCGGTGATGTCGGCGATATAGGCGCCAGCAACCGCACCTGTGGCGCCGGTGATGCC
GGCCACGATGCGTCCGGCGTAGAGGATCGAGATCTCGATCCCGCGAAATTAATACGACTCACTATAGGGG
AATTGTGAGCGGATAACAATTCCCCACTAGTAATAATTTTGTTTAACTTTAAGAAGGAGATATACCATGG
AAACTGAAGAAGGTAAACTGGTAATCTGGATTAACGGCGATAAAGGCTATAACGGTCTCGCTGAAGTCGG
TAAGAAATTCGAGAAAGATACCGGAATTAAAGTCACCGTTGAGCATCCGGATAAACTGGAAGAGAAATTC
CCACAGGTTGCGGCAACTGGCGATGGCCCTGACATTATCTTCTGGGCACACGACCGCTTTGGTGGCTACG
CTCAATCTGGCCTGTTGGCTGAAATCACCCCGGACAAAGCGTTCCAGGACAAGCTGTATCCGTTTACCTG
GGATGCCGTACGTTACAACGGCAAGCTGATTGCTTACCCGATCGCTGTTGAAGCGTTATCGCTGATTTAT
AACAAAGACCTGCTGCCGAACCCGCCAAAAACCTGGGAAGAGATCCCGGCGCTGGATAAAGAACTGAAAG
CGAAAGGTAAGAGCGCCCTGATGTTCAACCTGCAAGAACCGTACTTCACCTGGCCGCTGATTGCTGCTGA
CGGGGGTTATGCGTTCAAGTATGAAAACGGCAAGTACGACATTAAAGACGTGGGCGTGGATAACGCTGGC
GCGAAAGCGGGTCTGACCTTCCTGGTTGACCTGATTAAAAACAAACACATGAATGCAGACACCGATTACT
CCATCGCAGAAGCTGCCTTTAATAAAGGCGAAACAGCGATGACCATCAACGGCCCGTGGGCATGGTCCAA
CATCGACACCAGCAAAGTGAATTATGGTGTAACGGTACTGCCGACCTTCAAGGGTCAACCATCCAAACCG
TTCGTTGGCGTGCTGAGCGCAGGTATTAACGCCGCCAGTCCGAACAAAGAGCTGGCAAAAGAGTTCCTCG
AAAACTATCTGCTGACTGATGAAGGTCTGGAAGCGGTTAATAAAGACAAACCGCTGGGTGCCGTAGCGCT
GAAGTCTTACGAGGAAGAGTTGGCGAAAGATCCACGTATTGCCGCCACGATGGAAAACGCCCAGAAAGGT
GAAATCATGCCGAACATCCCGCAGATGTCCGCTTTCTGGTATGCCGTGCGTACTGCGGTGATCAACGCCG
CCAGCGGTCGTCAGACTGTCGATGAAGCCCTTAAAGACGCGCAGACTGGTACCGGCAGCGGCCTGGAAGT
TCTGTTCCAGGGGCCCCATATGCTCGAGATGCAGCTTGAAATCCAAGTAGCACTAAATTTTATTATTTCG
TATTTGTACAATAAGCTTCCCAGGAGACGTGTCAACATTTTTGGTGAAGAACTTGAAAGACTTCTTAAGA
AGAAATATGAAGGGCACTGGTATCCTGAAAAGCCATACAAAGGATCGGGGTTTAGATGTATACACATAGG
GGAGAAAGTGGACCCAGTGATTGAACAAGCATCCAAAGAGAGTGGTTTGGACATTGATGATGTTCGTGGC
AATCTGCCACAGGATCTTAGTGTTTGGATCGACCCATTTGAGGTTTCTTACCAAATTGGTGAAAAGGGAC
CAGTGAAGGTGCTTTACGTGGATGATAATAATGAAAATGGATGTGAGTTGGATAAGGAGATCAAAAACAG
CTTTAACCCAGAGGCCCAGGTTTTTATGCCCATAAGTGACCCAGCCTCATCAGTGTCCAGCTCTCCATCG
CCTCCTTTTGGTCACTCTGCTGCTGTAAGCCCTACCTTCATGCCCCGGTCCACTCAGCCTTTAACCTTTA
CCACTGCCACTTTTGCTGCCACCAAGTTCGGCTCTACCAAAATGAAGAATAGTGGCCGTAGCAACAAGGT
TGCACGTACTTCTCCCATCAACCTCGGCTTGAATGTGAATGACCTCTTGAAGCAGAAAGCCATCTCTTCC
TCAATGCACTCTCTGTATGGGCTTGGCTTGGGTAGCCAGCAGCAGCCACAGCAACAGCAGCAGCCAGCCC
AGCCGCCACCGCCACCACCACCACCACAGCAGCAACAACAGCAGAAAACCTCTGCTCTTTCTCCTAATGC
CAAGGAATTTATTTTTCCTAATATGCAGGGTCAAGGTAGTAGTACCAATGGAATGTTCCCAGGTGACAGC
CCCCTTAACCTCAGTCCTCTCCAGTACAGTAATGCCTTTGATGTGCTTGCAGCCTATGGAGGCCTCAATG
AGAAGTCTTTTGTAGATGGCTTGAATTTTAGCTTAAATAACATGCAGTATTCTAACCAGCAATTCCAGCC
TGTTATGGCTAACTAAGGATCCTAATAGTCTAGAGCTAGCCCTAGGAGATCCGGCTGCTAACAAAGCCCG
AAAGGAAGCTGAGTTGGCTGCTGCCACCGCTGAGCAATAACTAGCATAACCCCTTGGGGCCTCTAAACGG
GTCTTGAGGGGTTTTTTGCTGAAAGGAGGAACTATATCCGGATATCCCGCAAGAGGCCCGGCAGTACCGG
CATAACCAAGCCTATGCCTACAGCATCCAGGGTGACGGTGCCGAGGATGACGATGAGCGCATTGTTAGAT
TTCATACACGGTGCCTGACTGCGTTAGCAATTTAACTGTGATAAACTACCGCATTAAAGCTTATCGATGA
TAAGCTGTCAAACATGAGAA
Features (pLannotate 1.2.2; 20 found; start..end, strand, type, name):
    104..208     +  promoter       AmpR promoter: bla
    209..1069    +  CDS            AmpR: β-lactamase; bla; confers resistance to ampicillin, carbenicillin, and related antibiotics
   1240..1828    +  rep_origin     ori: high-copy-number ColE1/pMB1/pBR322/pUC origin of replication
   2014..2156    -  misc_feature   bom: basis of mobility region from pBR322
   2258..2449    -  CDS            rop: Rop protein, which maintains plasmids at low copy number; rop
   2466..2846    +  CDS            YPB1_ECOLX: Protein predicted: Swiss-Prot protein existence level 4. From Escherichia coli.
   3088..3712    -  CDS            TcR (fragment): tetracycline efflux protein; tet; confers resistance to tetracycline
   3727..3748    -  protein_bind   CAP binding site: CAP binding activates transcription in the presence of cAMP. E. coli catabolite activator protein
   3761..4843    -  CDS            lacI: lac repressor; lacI; The lac repressor binds to the lac operator to inhibit transcription in E. coli. This inhibition can be relieved by adding lactose or isopropyl-β-D-thiogalactopyranoside (IPTG).
   4844..4921    -  promoter       lacI promoter: lacI
   4929..5208    -  CDS            TcR (fragment): tetracycline efflux protein; tet; confers resistance to tetracycline
   5230..5248    +  promoter       T7 promoter: promoter for bacteriophage T7 RNA polymerase
   5249..5273    +  protein_bind   lac operator: The lac repressor binds to the lac operator to inhibit transcription in E. coli. This inhibition can be relieved by adding lactose or isopropyl-β-D-thiogalactopyranoside (IPTG). lac repressor encoded by lacI
   5288..5310    +  RBS            RBS: efficient ribosome binding site from bacteriophage T7 gene 10 (Olins and Rangwala, 1989)
   5321..6417    +  CDS            MBP (fragment): maltose binding protein from E. coli; malE (mutated); This version of the gene does not encode a signal sequence, so MBP will remain in the cytosol.
   6469..7503    +  CDS            TOB1: TOB1_HUMAN - Also known as TOB, TROB1. Experimental evidence at protein level: Swiss-Prot protein existence level 1. Anti-proliferative protein; the function is mediated by association with deadenylase subunits of the CCR4-NOT complex (PubMed:8632892, PubMed:23236473). Mediates CPEB3-accelerated mRNA deadenylation by binding to CPEB3 and recruiting CNOT7 which leads to target mRNA deadenylation and decay (PubMed:21336257). From Homo sapiens (Human).
   7544..7593    +  CDS            SET1 (fragment): solubility-enhancement tag derived from T7 phage gene 10B
   7601..7648    +  terminator     T7 terminator: transcription terminator for bacteriophage T7 RNA polymerase
   7671..7775    -  CDS            TcR (fragment): tetracycline efflux protein; tet; confers resistance to tetracycline
   7823..7851    -  promoter       tet promoter: E. coli promoter for tetracycline efflux protein gene
