[The description below was written by a language model from this plasmid's Addgene catalogue record and pLannotate feature annotations shown in this document.]
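Description:
pnEA-NpM-HsTOB1_Q is a 7,860-nt bacterial expression plasmid for producing human TOB1 in E. coli as an N-terminal maltose-binding protein (MBP) fusion. The catalogue lists the backbone as unknown, but the annotated features show a pBR322/pET-like architecture. It has a ColE1/pMB1-type origin accompanied by the bom mobility region and the rop gene, which holds plasmid copy number down and fits the recorded "low copy" status. Selection is through a β-lactamase (AmpR) cassette with its own promoter, conferring ampicillin resistance. Several disrupted fragments of the tetracycline efflux gene and its promoter flank the expression region. These appear to be non-functional remnants of the parental backbone rather than a second marker.

The expression cassette is driven by a T7 promoter followed immediately by a lac operator and the strong T7 gene 10 ribosome binding site, and it ends at a T7 terminator. A plasmid-borne lacI gene with its own promoter supplies the repressor, so transcription requires a host that provides T7 RNA polymerase and is induced with IPTG. The MBP coding sequence lacks a signal peptide, which keeps the fusion cytosolic. It is followed after a short linker region, not annotated in the table, by the TOB1 open reading frame. MBP typically improves solubility and allows amylose affinity purification. A short fragment annotated as a T7 gene 10B-derived tag lies between TOB1 and the terminator; the record does not indicate whether it is translated.

The insert carries one non-silent change, F309L, relative to the NCBI reference. TOB1 is an anti-proliferative protein that acts through the deadenylase subunits of the CCR4-NOT complex. The stated purpose is simply bacterial expression of the protein, and the depositor sequence may be theoretical or only partly verified.
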