Addgene plasmid #147315: pnEA-NpM-HsTOB1_Q
Purpose: Bacterial Expression of HsTOB1
Depositing lab: Elisa Izaurralde. Depositing organization: Max Planck Institute for Developmental Biology.
Backbone
  Vector backbone: Unknown
  Vector type: Bacterial Expression
Growth in bacteria
  Bacterial resistance: Ampicillin, 100 μg/mL
  Growth temperature: 37°C
  Growth strain: DH5alpha
  Copy number: Low Copy
Gene/Insert
  Gene/Insert name: HsTOB1
  Species: H. sapiens (human)
  Mutation: one non silent mutation F309L compared to the sequence given by NCBI: NM_005749.1
  Entrez Gene: TOB1 (a.k.a. APRO5, APRO6, PIG49, TOB, TROB, TROB1)
  Cloning method: Unknown
Terms and licenses: Academic/Nonprofit Terms; Industry Terms: Not Available to Industry
Depositor comments: Plasmids from this collection were made available to the research community and donated after the lab closed. Please note that the sequence provided by the depositing laboratory may be theoretical/predicted or based on Sanger sequencing results. There may be discrepancies between sequencing results obtained by Addgene and the depositor sequence. If an Addgene verified sequence is not available, please contact before placing your order to request that our lab fully sequence the plasmid.
How to cite: pnEA-NpM-HsTOB1_Q was a gift from Elisa Izaurralde (Addgene plasmid # 147315 ; http://n2t.net/addgene:147315 ; RRID:Addgene_147315)
